Addgene plasmid #247616: pFA6a-AID*-mNeon-HIS3MX6
Purpose: Yeast gene tagging with AID*
Depositing lab: Sebastian Schuck. Depositing organization: Universitaet Heidelberg. Publication: Systematic evaluation of tools for auxin-inducible protein degradation in budding yeast. Hubbe P, Sharma C, Pajonk O, Peters N, Guschtschin-Schmidt N, Friemel N, Schuck S. Mol Biol Cell. 2026 Feb 1;37(2):mr2. doi: 10.1091/mbc.E25-12-0571. Epub 2025 Dec 16. PubMed 41400934.
Backbone
  Vector backbone: pFA6a
  Vector type: Yeast Expression
Growth in bacteria
  Bacterial resistance: Ampicillin, 100 μg/mL
  Growth temperature: 37°C
  Growth strain: DH5alpha
  Copy number: High Copy
Gene/Insert
  Gene/Insert name: AID*
  Species: A. thaliana (mustard weed)
  Tag / fusion protein: mNeonGreen (C terminal on insert)
  Cloning method: Gibson Cloning
Terms and licenses: Academic/Nonprofit Terms; Industry Terms: Not Available to Industry
Depositor comments: Also known as pSS1483. Please visit https://doi.org/10.1101/2025.09.24.678194 for bioRxiv preprint.
How to cite: pFA6a-AID*-mNeon-HIS3MX6 was a gift from Sebastian Schuck (Addgene plasmid # 247616 ; http://n2t.net/addgene:247616 ; RRID:Addgene_247616)
