[The description below was written by a language model from this plasmid's Addgene catalogue record and pLannotate feature annotations shown in this document.]
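Description:
pFA6a-AID*-mNeon-HIS3MX6 is a yeast gene-tagging template plasmid of about 4.9 kb built on the pFA6a backbone. Although it is catalogued as a yeast expression vector, the feature table shows no yeast replication origin or centromere. This fits the usual role of pFA6a plasmids as PCR templates whose amplified cassettes are integrated into the genome by homologous recombination. In E. coli it is maintained as a high-copy plasmid through a ColE1/pUC-type origin and selected with ampicillin via the bla (AmpR) gene and its promoter. SP6 and T7 promoters flank the cassette, and short lacI, rop and bom fragments are annotated as backbone remnants.

The tagging module has no annotated promoter upstream of it. It starts with AID*, a minimal auxin-inducible degron derived from the Arabidopsis thaliana IAA17 protein, which the annotation software recognised as a mini-AID fragment. AID* is followed by mNeonGreen, a bright, fast-maturing monomeric green/yellow fluorescent protein, and then by the S. cerevisiae ADH1 terminator. When fused in frame to the 3' end of a chromosomal gene, the tagged protein would be expressed from the gene's own promoter. The protein could then be tracked by fluorescence and depleted on auxin addition in strains that express the TIR1 F-box protein.

Downstream lies the HIS3MX6 marker, a HIS3-type histidine biosynthesis gene placed between the Ashbya gossypii TEF promoter and terminator. It allows selection of integrants by histidine prototrophy in his3 mutant strains. The stated purpose is yeast gene tagging with AID*, and the plasmid comes from a systematic comparison of auxin-inducible degradation tools in budding yeast.
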