Features (pLannotate 1.2.2; 14 found; start..end, strand, type, name):
     63..195     +  CDS            mini-AID (fragment): minimal degron from the auxin-responsive IAA17 protein of Arabidopsis thaliana (Kubota et al., 2013) acts as an auxin-inducible degron (AID) in the presence of TIR1
    204..908     +  CDS            mNeonGreen: mNeonGreen is a basic (constitutively fluorescent) green/yellow fluorescent protein published in 2013, derived from Branchiostoma lanceolatum. It is reported to be a very rapidly-maturing monomer with moderate acid sensitivity.
    932..1119    +  terminator     ADH1 terminator: S. cerevisiae ADH1; transcription terminator for the S. cerevisiae alcohol dehydrogenase 1 (ADH1) gene
   1194..1537    +  promoter       TEF promoter: Ashbya gossypii TEF promoter
   1580..2233    +  CDS            HIS3: HIS7_YEAST - Experimental evidence at protein level: Swiss-Prot protein existence level 1. From Saccharomyces cerevisiae (strain ATCC 204508 / S288c) (Baker's yeast).
   2240..2437    +  terminator     TEF terminator: Ashbya gossypii TEF terminator
   2542..2560    -  promoter       T7 promoter: promoter for bacteriophage T7 RNA polymerase
   2582..2635    -  CDS            lacI (fragment): lac repressor; lacI; The lac repressor binds to the lac operator to inhibit transcription in E. coli. This inhibition can be relieved by adding lactose or isopropyl-β-D-thiogalactopyranoside (IPTG).
   2818..3406    -  rep_origin     ori: high-copy-number ColE1/pMB1/pBR322/pUC origin of replication
   3577..4437    -  CDS            AmpR: β-lactamase; bla; confers resistance to ampicillin, carbenicillin, and related antibiotics
   4438..4542    -  promoter       AmpR promoter: bla
   4637..4672    +  CDS            rop (fragment): Rop protein, which maintains plasmids at low copy number; rop
   4774..4825    +  misc_feature   bom (fragment): basis of mobility region from pBR322
   4888..2       +  promoter       SP6 promoter (across the origin): promoter for bacteriophage SP6 RNA polymerase
>Addgene plasmid #247616 | pFA6a-AID*-mNeon-HIS3MX6 | addgene full sequence | sequence record 494871 | Addgene NGS Result
GAACGCGGCCGCCAGCTGAAGCTTCGTACGCTGCAGGTCGACGGATCCCCGGGTTAATTAACCCTAAAGA
TCCAGCCAAACCTCCGGCCAAGGCACAAGTTGTGGGATGGCCACCGGTGAGATCATACCGGAAGAACGTG
ATGGTTTCCTGCCAAAAATCAAGCGGTGGCCCGGAGGCGGCGGCGTTCGTGAAGGGTTCTGGTGTTTCTA
AGGGTGAAGAAGACAACATGGCTTCTTTGCCAGCTACTCACGAATTGCACATCTTCGGTTCTATCAACGG
TGTTGACTTCGACATGGTTGGTCAAGGTACTGGTAACCCAAACGACGGTTACGAAGAATTGAACTTGAAG
TCTACTAAGGGTGACTTGCAATTCTCTCCATGGATCTTGGTTCCACACATCGGTTACGGTTTCCACCAAT
ACTTGCCATACCCAGACGGTATGTCTCCATTCCAAGCTGCTATGGTTGACGGTTCTGGTTACCAAGTTCA
CAGAACTATGCAATTCGAAGACGGTGCTTCTTTGACTGTTAACTACAGATACACTTACGAAGGTTCTCAC
ATCAAGGGTGAAGCTCAAGTTAAGGGTACTGGTTTCCCAGCTGACGGTCCAGTTATGACTAACTCTTTGA
CTGCTGCTGACTGGTGTAGATCTAAGAAGACTTACCCAAACGACAAGACTATCATCTCTACTTTCAAGTG
GTCTTACACTACTGGTAACGGTAAGAGATACAGATCTACTGCTAGAACTACTTACACTTTCGCTAAGCCA
ATGGCTGCTAACTACTTGAAGAACCAACCAATGTACGTTTTCAGAAAGACTGAATTGAAGCACTCTAAGA
CTGAATTGAACTTCAAGGAATGGCAAAAGGCTTTCACTGACGTTATGGGTATGGACGAATTGTACAAGTA
AGGCGCGCCACTTCTAAATAAGCGAATTTCTTATGATTTATGATTTTTATTATTAAATAAGTTATAAAAA
AAATAAGTGTATACAAATTTTAAAGTGACTCTTAGGTTTTAAAACGAAAATTCTTATTCTTGAGTAACTC
TTTCCTGTAGGTCAGGTTGCTTTCTCAGGTATAGTATGAGGTCGCTCTTATTGACCACACCTCTACCGGC
AGATCCGCTAGGGATAACAGGGTAATATAGATCTGTTTAGCTTGCCTCGTCCCCGCCGGGTCACCCGGCC
AGCGACATGGAGGCCCAGAATACCCTCCTTGACAGTCTTGACGTGCGCAGCTCAGGGGCATGATGTGACT
GTCGCCCGTACATTTAGCCCATACATCCCCATGTATAATCATTTGCATCCATACATTTTGATGGCCGCAC
GGCGCGAAGCAAAAATTACGGCTCCTCGCTGCAGACCTGCGAGCAGGGAAACGCACCCCTCACAGACGCG
TTGAATTGTCCCCACGCCGCGCCCCTGTAGAGAAATATAAAAGGTTAGGATTTGCCACTGAGGTTCTTCT
TTCATATACTTCCTTTTAAAATCTTGCTAGGATACAGTTCTCACATCACATCCGAACATAAACAACCATG
GCAGAACCAGCCCAAAAAAAGCAAAAACAAACTGTTCAGGAGCGCAAGGCGTTTATCTCCCGTATCACTA
ATGAAACTAAAATTCAAATCGCTATTTCGCTGAATGGTGGTTATATTCAAATAAAAGATTCGATTCTTCC
TGCAAAGAAGGATGACGATGTAGCTTCCCAAGCTACTCAGTCACAGGTCATCGATATTCACACAGGTGTT
GGCTTTTTGGATCATATGATCCATGCGTTGGCAAAACACTCTGGTTGGTCTCTTATTGTTGAATGTATTG
GTGACCTGCACATTGACGATCACCATACTACCGAAGATTGCGGTATCGCATTAGGGCAAGCGTTCAAAGA
AGCAATGGGTGCTGTCCGTGGTGTAAAAAGATTCGGTACTGGGTTCGCACCATTGGATGAGGCGCTATCA
CGTGCCGTAGTCGATTTATCTAGTAGACCATTTGCTGTAATCGACCTTGGATTGAAGAGAGAGATGATTG
GTGATTTATCCACTGAAATGATTCCACACTTTTTGGAAAGTTTCGCGGAGGCGGCCAGAATTACTTTGCA
TGTTGATTGTCTGAGAGGTTTCAACGATCACCACAGAAGTGAGAGTGCGTTCAAGGCTTTGGCTGTTGCC
ATAAGAGAAGCTATTTCTAGCAATGGCACCAATGACGTTCCCTCAACCAAAGGTGTTTTGATGTGAAGTA
CTGACAATAAAAAGATTCTTGTTTTCAAGAACTTGTCATTTGTATAGTTTTTTTATATTGTAGTTGTTCT
ATTTTAATCAAATGTTAGCGTGATTTATATTTTTTTTCGCCTCGACATCATCTGCCCAGATGCGAAGTTA
AGTGCGCAGAAAGTAATATCATGCGTCAATCGTATGTGAATGCTGGTCGCTATACTGCTGTCGATTCGAT
ACTAACGCCGCCATCCAGTTTAAACGAGCTCGAATTCATCGATGATATCAGATCCACTAGTGGCCTATGC
GGCCGCGGATCTGCCGGTCTCCCTATAGTGAGTCGTATTAATTTCGATAAGCCAGGTTAACCTGCATTAA
TGAATCGGCCAACGCGCGGGGAGAGGCGGTTTGCGTATTGGGCGCTCTTCCGCTTCCTCGCTCACTGACT
CGCTGCGCTCGGTCGTTCGGCTGCGGCGAGCGGTATCAGCTCACTCAAAGGCGGTAATACGGTTATCCAC
AGAATCAGGGGATAACGCAGGAAAGAACATGTGAGCAAAAGGCCAGCAAAAGGCCAGGAACCGTAAAAAG
GCCGCGTTGCTGGCGTTTTTCCATAGGCTCCGCCCCCCTGACGAGCATCACAAAAATCGACGCTCAAGTC
AGAGGTGGCGAAACCCGACAGGACTATAAAGATACCAGGCGTTTCCCCCTGGAAGCTCCCTCGTGCGCTC
TCCTGTTCCGACCCTGCCGCTTACCGGATACCTGTCCGCCTTTCTCCCTTCGGGAAGCGTGGCGCTTTCT
CATAGCTCACGCTGTAGGTATCTCAGTTCGGTGTAGGTCGTTCGCTCCAAGCTGGGCTGTGTGCACGAAC
CCCCCGTTCAGCCCGACCGCTGCGCCTTATCCGGTAACTATCGTCTTGAGTCCAACCCGGTAAGACACGA
CTTATCGCCACTGGCAGCAGCCACTGGTAACAGGATTAGCAGAGCGAGGTATGTAGGCGGTGCTACAGAG
TTCTTGAAGTGGTGGCCTAACTACGGCTACACTAGAAGAACAGTATTTGGTATCTGCGCTCTGCTGAAGC
CAGTTACCTTCGGAAAAAGAGTTGGTAGCTCTTGATCCGGCAAACAAACCACCGCTGGTAGCGGTGGTTT
TTTTGTTTGCAAGCAGCAGATTACGCGCAGAAAAAAAGGATCTCAAGAAGATCCTTTGATCTTTTCTACG
GGGTCTGACGCTCAGTGGAACGAAAACTCACGTTAAGGGATTTTGGTCATGAGATTATCAAAAAGGATCT
TCACCTAGATCCTTTTAAATTAAAAATGAAGTTTTAAATCAATCTAAAGTATATATGAGTAAACTTGGTC
TGACAGTTACCAATGCTTAATCAGTGAGGCACCTATCTCAGCGATCTGTCTATTTCGTTCATCCATAGTT
GCCTGACTCCCCGTCGTGTAGATAACTACGATACGGGAGGGCTTACCATCTGGCCCCAGTGCTGCAATGA
TACCGCGAGACCCACGCTCACCGGCTCCAGATTTATCAGCAATAAACCAGCCAGCCGGAAGGGCCGAGCG
CAGAAGTGGTCCTGCAACTTTATCCGCCTCCATCCAGTCTATTAATTGTTGCCGGGAAGCTAGAGTAAGT
AGTTCGCCAGTTAATAGTTTGCGCAACGTTGTTGCCATTGCTACAGGCATCGTGGTGTCACGCTCGTCGT
TTGGTATGGCTTCATTCAGCTCCGGTTCCCAACGATCAAGGCGAGTTACATGATCCCCCATGTTGTGCAA
AAAAGCGGTTAGCTCCTTCGGTCCTCCGATCGTTGTCAGAAGTAAGTTGGCCGCAGTGTTATCACTCATG
GTTATGGCAGCACTGCATAATTCTCTTACTGTCATGCCATCCGTAAGATGCTTTTCTGTGACTGGTGAGT
ACTCAACCAAGTCATTCTGAGAATAGTGTATGCGGCGACCGAGTTGCTCTTGCCCGGCGTCAATACGGGA
TAATACCGCGCCACATAGCAGAACTTTAAAAGTGCTCATCATTGGAAAACGTTCTTCGGGGCGAAAACTC
TCAAGGATCTTACCGCTGTTGAGATCCAGTTCGATGTAACCCACTCGTGCACCCAACTGATCTTCAGCAT
CTTTTACTTTCACCAGCGTTTCTGGGTGAGCAAAAACAGGAAGGCAAAATGCCGCAAAAAAGGGAATAAG
GGCGACACGGAAATGTTGAATACTCATACTCTTCCTTTTTCAATATTATTGAAGCATTTATCAGGGTTAT
TGTCTCATGAGCGGATACATATTTGAATGTATTTAGAAAAATAAACAAATAGGGGTTCCGCGCACATTTC
CCCGAAAAGTGCCACCTGACGTCTAAGAAACCATTATTATCATGACATTAACCTATAAAAATAGGCGTAT
CACGAGGCCCTTTCGTCTCGCGCGTTTCGGTGATGACGGTGAAAACCTCTGACACATGCAGCTCCCGGAG
ACGGTCACAGCTTGTCTGTAAGCGGATGCCGGGAGCAGACAAGCCCGTCAGGGCGCGTCAGCGGGTGTTG
GCGGGTGTCGGGGCTGGCTTAACTATGCGGCATCAGAGCAGATTGTACTGAGAGTGCACCATATGGACAT
ATTGTCGTTAGAACGCGGCTACAATTAATACATAACCTTATGTATCATACACATACGATTTAGGTGACAC
TATA
